>Addgene plasmid #227780 | pCAG-BiPOLES-mRuby3 | addgene full sequence | sequence record 451923 | Addgene NGS Result
GGTCGACATTGATTATTGACTAGTTATTAATAGTAATCAATTACGGGGTCATTAGTTCATAGCCCATATA
TGGAGTTCCGCGTTACATAACTTACGGTAAATGGCCCGCCTGGCTGACCGCCCAACGACCCCCGCCCATT
GACGTCAATAATGACGTATGTTCCCATAGTAACGCCAATAGGGACTTTCCATTGACGTCAATGGGTGGAG
TATTTACGGTAAACTGCCCACTTGGCAGTACATCAAGTGTATCATATGCCAAGTACGCCCCCTATTGACG
TCAATGACGGTAAATGGCCCGCCTGGCATTATGCCCAGTACATGACCTTATGGGACTTTCCTACTTGGCA
GTACATCTACGTATTAGTCATCGCTATTACCATGGTCGAGGTGAGCCCCACGTTCTGCTTCACTCTCCCC
ATCTCCCCCCCCTCCCCACCCCCAATTTTGTATTTATTTATTTTTTAATTATTTTGTGCAGCGATGGGGG
CGGGGGGGGGGGGGGGGGGGGGCCCCGGGGGGGGGGGGGGGGGGGGGGGGGGGGGGGGGGGGGGGGGGGG
GGGGGGGGCGGGGGGGGGGGGCGGGGCGGGGCGGAGAGGTGCGGCGGCAGCCAATCAGAGCGGCGCGCTC
CGAAAGTTTCCTTTTATGGCGAGGCGGCGGCGGCGGCGGCCCTATAAAAGGCGAAGCGCGCGGCGGGCGG
GAGTCGCTGCGCGCTGCCTTCGCCCCGTGCCCCGCTCCGCCGCCGCCTCGCGCCGCCCGCCCCGGCTCTG
ACTGACCGCGTTACTCCCACAGGTGAGCGGGCGGGACGGCCCTTCTCCTCCGGGCTGTAATTAGCGCTTG
GTTTAATGACGGCTTGTTTCTTTTCTGTGGCTGCGTGAAAGCCTTGAGGGGCTCCGGGAGGGCCCTTTGT
GCGGGGGGAGCGGCTCGGGGGGTGCGTGCGTGTGTGTGTGCGTGGGGAGCGCCGCGTGCGGCTCCGCGCT
GCCCGGCGGCTGTGAGCGCTGCGGGCGCGGCGCGGGGCTTTGTGCGCTCCGCAGTGTGCGCGAGGGGAGC
GCGGCCGGGGGCGGTGCCCCGCGGTGCGGGGGGGGCTGCGAGGGGAACAAAGGCTGCGTGCGGGGTGTGT
GCGTGGGGGGGTGAGCAGGGGGTGTGGGCGCGTCGGTCGGGCTGCAACCCCCCCTGCACCCCCCTCCCCG
AGTTGCTGAGCACGGCCCGGCTTCGGGTGCGGGGCTCCGTACGGGGCGTGGCGCGGGGCTCGCCGTGCCG
GGCGGGGGGTGGCGGCAGGTGGGGGTGCCGGGCGGGGCGGGGCCGCCTCGGGCCGGGGAGGGCTCGGGGG
AGGGGCGCGGCGGCCCCCGGAGCGCCGGCGGCTGTCGAGGCGCGGCGAGCCGCAGCCATTGCCTTTTATG
GTAATCGTGCGAGAGGGCGCAGGGACTTCCTTTGTCCCAAATCTGTGCGGAGCCGAAATCTGGGAGGCGC
CGCCGCACCCCCTCTAGCGGGCGCGGGGCGAAGCGGTGCGGCGCCGGCAGGAAGGAAATGGGCGGGGAGG
GCCTTCGTGCGTCGCCGCGCCGCCGTCCCCTTCTCCCTCTCCAGCCTCGGGGCTGTCCGCGGGGGGACGG
CTGCCTTCGGGGGGGACGGGGCAGGGCGGGGTTCGGCTTCTGGCGTGTGACCGGCGGCTCTAGAGCCTCT
GCTAACCATGTTCATGCCTTCTTCTTTTTCCTACAGCTCCTGGGCAACGTGCTGGTTATTGTGCTGTCTC
ATCATTTTGGCAAAGAATTCGGTACCGGATCCATGGCATCACAGGTCGTCTATGGGGAATGGGCATCAAC
TCACACCGAGTGCTACAATATGTCCAGAATCGACTCCACCTTCGTCTCACTGCTGCAGCTGGTGTGGGCC
GTGGTCTCAGGCTGCCAGACAATCTTCATGATTAGCAGGGCTCCCAAGGTCCCTTGGGAGTCCGTGTACC
TGCCCTTTGTCGAATCTATCACTTATGCACTGGCCAGTACTGGCAACGGAACCCTGCAGATGAGGGACGG
CAGATTCTTTCCTTGGAGCCGAATGGCCTCCTGGCTGTGCACCTGTCCAATCATGCTGGGACAGATTTCT
AACATGGCTCTGGTGAAGTACAAAAGTATCCCACTGAATCCCATTGCACAGGCCGCTTCCATCATTAGAG
TGGTCATGGGAATCACCGCTACAATTTCTCCCGCAGAGTATATGAAGTGGCTGTTCTTTTTCTTTGGGGC
CACCTGCCTGGTGTTCGAGTACAGTGTGGTCTTCACAATCTTTCAAGTGGGGCTGTATGGCTTTGAATCT
GTCGGGACACCTCTGGCACAGAAGGTGGTGGTGAGGATCAAGATGCTGCGCCTGATCTTCTTTATTGCTT
GGACTATGTTCCCAATCGTGTGGCTGATTTCACCCACCGGAGTCTGCGTGATCCACGAGAACGTGAGCGC
CATTCTGTACCTGCTGGCTGACGGCCTGTGCAAAAATACATATGGAGTGATCCTGTGGAGCACTGCCTGG
GGAGTGCTGGAAGGGAAGTGGGACCCCGCATGTCTGCCAGGGCAGGAGAAACCCGAAGCCGACGATCCTT
TTGGCCTGAATCACGAGAAGAATGCCCCTCCTAACGACGAAGTCAATATCAGAATGTTTGGAAGGGGACG
TACGGCGGCCAAGAGCAGGATCACCAGCGAGGGCGAGTACATCCCCCTGGACCAGATCGACATCAACGTG
GCGGTACCCGTGTCTAAGGGCGAAGAGCTGATCAAGGAAAATATGCGTATGAAGGTGGTCATGGAAGGTT
CGGTCAACGGCCACCAATTCAAATGCACAGGTGAAGGAGAAGGCAGACCGTACGAGGGAGTGCAAACCAT
GAGGATCAAAGTCATCGAGGGAGGACCCCTGCCATTTGCCTTTGACATTCTTGCCACGTCGTTCATGTAT
GGCAGCCGTACCTTTATCAAGTACCCGGCCGACATCCCTGATTTCTTTAAACAGTCCTTTCCTGAGGGTT
TTACTTGGGAAAGAGTTACGAGATACGAAGATGGTGGAGTCGTCACCGTCACGCAGGACACCAGCCTTGA
GGATGGCGAGCTCGTCTACAACGTCAAGGTCAGAGGGGTAAACTTTCCCTCCAATGGTCCCGTGATGCAG
AAGAAGACCAAGGGTTGGGAGCCTAATACAGAGATGATGTATCCAGCAGATGGTGGTCTGAGAGGATACA
CTGACATCGCACTGAAAGTTGATGGTGGTGGCCATCTGCACTGCAACTTCGTGACAACTTACAGGTCAAA
AAAGACCGTCGGGAACATCAAGATGCCCGGTGTCCATGCCGTTGATCACCGCCTGGAAAGGATCGAGGAG
AGTGACAATGAAACCTACGTAGTGCAAAGAGAAGTGGCAGTTGCCAAATACAGCAACCTTGGTGGTGGCA
TGGACGAGCTGTACAAGACCGGTGCAGCCCTGCAGGAGAAGAAGTCATGCAGCCAGCGCATGGCCGAATT
CCGGCAATACTGTTGGAACCCGGACACTGGGCAGATGCTGGGCCGCACCCCAGCCCGGTGGGTGTGGATC
AGCCTGTACTATGCAGCTTTCTACGTGGTCATGACTGGGCTCTTTGCCTTGTGCATCTATGTGCTGATGC
AGACCATTGATCCCTACACCCCCGACTACCAGGACCAGTTAAAGTCACCGGGGGTAACCTTGAGACCGGA
TGTGTATGGGGAAAGAGGGCTGCAGATTTCCTACAACATCTCTGAAAACAGCTCTAGACAGGCCCAGATC
ACCGGACGTCCGGAGGGAGCTGTACAAGAGCTGATCAGCAGCGCCACCAGATCTCTGTTTGCCGCCGGAG
GCATCAACCCTTGGCCTAACCCCTACCACCACGAGGACATGGGCTGTGGAGGAATGACACCTACAGGCGA
GTGCTTCAGCACCGAGTGGTGGTGTGACCCTTCTTACGGACTGAGCGACGCCGGATACGGATATTGCTTC
GTGGAGGCCACAGGCGGCTACCTGGTCGTGGGAGTGGAGAAGAAGCAGGCTTGGCTGCACAGCAGAGGCA
CACCAGGAGAAAAGATCGGCGCCCAGGTCTGCCAGTGGATTGCTTTCAGCATCGCCATCGCCCTGCTGAC
ATTCTACGGCTTCAGCGCTTGGAAGGCCACTTGCGGTTGGGAGGAGGTCTACGTCTGTTGCGTCGAGGTG
CTGTTCGTGACCCTGGAGATCTTCAAGGAGTTCAGCAGCCCCGCCACAGTGTACCTGTCTACCGGCAACC
ACGCCTATTGCCTGCGCTACTTCGAGTGGCTGCTGTCTTGCCCCGTGATCCTGATCAAGCTGAGCAACCT
GAGCGGCCTGAAGAACGACTACAGCAAGCGGACCATGGGCCTGATCGTGTCTTGCGTGGGAATGATCGTG
TTCGGCATGGCCGCAGGACTGGCTACCGATTGGCTCAAGTGGCTGCTGTATATCGTGTCTTGCATCTACG
GCGGCTACATGTACTTCCAGGCCGCCAAGTGCTACGTGGAAGCCAACCACAGCGTGCCTAAAGGCCATTG
CCGCATGGTCGTGAAGCTGATGGCCTACGCTTACTTCGCCTCTTGGGGCAGCTACCCAATCCTCTGGGCA
GTGGGACCAGAAGGACTGCTGAAGCTGAGCCCTTACGCCAACAGCATCGGCCACAGCATCTGCGACATCA
TCGCCAAGGAGTTTTGGACCTTCCTGGCCCACCACCTGAGGATCAAGATCCACGAGCACATCCTGATCCA
CGGCGACATCCGGAAGACCACCAAGATGGAGATCGGAGGCGAGGAGGTGGAAGTGGAAGAGTTCGTGGAG
GAGGAGGACGAGGACACAGTGCTCGAGCAGAGCCAGCCCATCCTGAACACCAAGGAGATGGCCCCCCAGA
GCAAGCCCCCCGAGGAGCTGGAGATGAGCAGCATGCCCAGCCCCGTGGCCCCCCTGCCCGCCCGCACCGA
GGGCGTGATCGACATGCGCAGCATGAGCAGCATCGACAGCTTCATCAGCTGCGCCACCGACTTCCCCGAG
GCCACCCGCTTCTGATCTAGACTCGAGGCCGCAGGTAAGTATCAAGGTTACAAGACAGGTTTAAGGAGAC
CAATAGAAACTGGGCTTGTCGAGACAGAGAAGACTCTTGCGTTTCTGATAGGCACCTATTGGTCTTACTG
ACATCCACTTTGCCTTTCTCTCCACAGGTGTCGACAATCAACCTCTGGATTACAAAATTTGTGAAAGATT
GACTGGTATTCTTAACTATGTTGCTCCTTTTACGCTATGTGGATACGCTGCTTTAATGCCTTTGTATCAT
GCTATTGCTTCCCGTATGGCTTTCATTTTCTCCTCCTTGTATAAATCCTGGTTGCTGTCTCTTTATGAGG
AGTTGTGGCCCGTTGTCAGGCAACGTGGCGTGGTGTGCACTGTGTTTGCTGACGCAACCCCCACTGGTTG
GGGCATTGCCACCACCTGTCAGCTCCTTTCCGGGACTTTCGCTTTCCCCCTCCCTATTGCCACGGCGGAA
CTCATCGCCGCCTGCCTTGCCCGCTGCTGGACAGGGGCTCGGCTGTTGGGCACTGACAATTCCGTGGTGT
TGTCGGGGAAGCTGACGTCCTTTCCATGGCTGCTCGCCTGTGTTGCCACCTGGATTCTGCGCGGGACGTC
CTTCTGCTACGTCCCTTCGGCCCTCAATCCAGCGGACCTTCCTTCCCGCGGCCTGCTGCCGGCTCTGCGG
CCTCTTCCGCGTCTTCGCCTTCGCCCTCAGACGAGTCGGATCTCCCTTTGGGCCGCCTCCCCGCCTGGAA
TTCGAGCTCGGTACGATCAGCCTCGACTGTGCCTTCTAGTTGCCAGCCATCTGTTGTTTGCCCCTCCCCC
GTGCCTTCCTTGACCCTGGAAGGTGCCACTCCCACTGTCCTTTCCTAATAAAATGAGGAAATTGCATCGC
ATTGTCTGAGTAGGTGTCATTCTATTCTGGGGGGTGGGGTGGGGCAGGACAGCAAGGGGGAGGATTGGGA
AGACAATAGCCCAGCTTTTGTTCCCTTTAGTGAGGGTTAATTGCGCGCTTGGCGTAATCATGGTCATAGC
TGTTTCCTGTGTGAAATTGTTATCCGCTAATTCACTCCTCAGGTGCAGGCTGCCTATCAGAAGGTGGTGG
CTGGTGTGGCCAATGCCCTGGCTCACAAATACCACTGAGATCTTTTTCCCTCTGCCAAAAATTATGGGGA
CATCATGAAGCCCCTTGAGCATCTGACTTCTGGCTAATAAAGGAAATTTATTTTCATTGCAATAGTGTGT
TGGAATTTTTTGTGTCTCTCACTCGGAAGGACATATGGGAGGGCAAATCATTTAAAACATCAGAATGAGT
ATTTGGTTTAGAGTTTGGCAACATATGCCCATATGCTGGCTGCCATGAACAAAGGTTGGCTATAAAGAGG
TCATCAGTATATGAAACAGCCCCCTGCTGTCCATTCCTTATTCCATAGAAAAGCCTTGACTTGAGGTTAG
ATTTTTTTTATATTTTGTTTTGTGTTATTTTTTTCTTTAACATCCCTAAAATTTTCCTTACATGTTTTAC
TAGCCAGATTTTTCCTCCTCTCCTGACTACTCCCAGTCATAGCTGTCCCTCTTCTCTTATGGAGATCCCT
CGACCTGCAGCCCAAGCTTGGCGTAATCATGGTCATAGCTGTTTCCTGTGTGAAATTGTTATCCGCTCAC
AATTCCACACAACATACGAGCCGGAAGCATAAAGTGTAAAGCCTGGGGTGCCTAATGAGTGAGCTAACTC
ACATTAATTGCGTTGCGCTCACTGCCCGCTTTCCAGTCGGGAAACCTGTCGTGCCAGCGGATCCGCATCT
CAATTAGTCAGCAACCATAGTCCCGCCCCTAACTCCGCCCATCCCGCCCCTAACTCCGCCCAGTTCCGCC
CATTCTCCGCCCCATGGCTGACTAATTTTTTTTATTTATGCAGAGGCCGAGGCCGCCTCGGCCTCTGAGC
TATTCCAGAAGTAGTGAGGAGGCTTTTTTGGAGGCCTAGGCTTTTGCAAAAAGCTAACTTGTTTATTGCA
GCTTATAATGGTTACAAATAAAGCAATAGCATCACAAATTTCACAAATAAAGCATTTTTTTCACTGCATT
CTAGTTGTGGTTTGTCCAAACTCATCAATGTATCTTATCATGTCTGGATCCGCTGCATTAATGAATCGGC
CAACGCGCGGGGAGAGGCGGTTTGCGTATTGGGCGCTCTTCCGCTTCCTCGCTCACTGACTCGCTGCGCT
CGGTCGTTCGGCTGCGGCGAGCGGTATCAGCTCACTCAAAGGCGGTAATACGGTTATCCACAGAATCAGG
GGATAACGCAGGAAAGAACATGTGAGCAAAAGGCCAGCAAAAGGCCAGGAACCGTAAAAAGGCCGCGTTG
CTGGCGTTTTTCCATAGGCTCCGCCCCCCTGACGAGCATCACAAAAATCGACGCTCAAGTCAGAGGTGGC
GAAACCCGACAGGACTATAAAGATACCAGGCGTTTCCCCCTGGAAGCTCCCTCGTGCGCTCTCCTGTTCC
GACCCTGCCGCTTACCGGATACCTGTCCGCCTTTCTCCCTTCGGGAAGCGTGGCGCTTTCTCATAGCTCA
CGCTGTAGGTATCTCAGTTCGGTGTAGGTCGTTCGCTCCAAGCTGGGCTGTGTGCACGAACCCCCCGTTC
AGCCCGACCGCTGCGCCTTATCCGGTAACTATCGTCTTGAGTCCAACCCGGTAAGACACGACTTATCGCC
ACTGGCAGCAGCCACTGGTAACAGGATTAGCAGAGCGAGGTATGTAGGCGGTGCTACAGAGTTCTTGAAG
TGGTGGCCTAACTACGGCTACACTAGAAGAACAGTATTTGGTATCTGCGCTCTGCTGAAGCCAGTTACCT
TCGGAAAAAGAGTTGGTAGCTCTTGATCCGGCAAACAAACCACCGCTGGTAGCGGTGGTTTTTTTGTTTG
CAAGCAGCAGATTACGCGCAGAAAAAAAGGATCTCAAGAAGATCCTTTGATCTTTTCTACGGGGTCTGAC
GCTCAGTGGAACGAAAACTCACGTTAAGGGATTTTGGTCATGAGATTATCAAAAAGGATCTTCACCTAGA
TCCTTTTAAATTAAAAATGAAGTTTTAAATCAATCTAAAGTATATATGAGTAAACTTGGTCTGACAGTTA
CCAATGCTTAATCAGTGAGGCACCTATCTCAGCGATCTGTCTATTTCGTTCATCCATAGTTGCCTGACTC
CCCGTCGTGTAGATAACTACGATACGGGAGGGCTTACCATCTGGCCCCAGTGCTGCAATGATACCGCGAG
ACCCACGCTCACCGGCTCCAGATTTATCAGCAATAAACCAGCCAGCCGGAAGGGCCGAGCGCAGAAGTGG
TCCTGCAACTTTATCCGCCTCCATCCAGTCTATTAATTGTTGCCGGGAAGCTAGAGTAAGTAGTTCGCCA
GTTAATAGTTTGCGCAACGTTGTTGCCATTGCTACAGGCATCGTGGTGTCACGCTCGTCGTTTGGTATGG
CTTCATTCAGCTCCGGTTCCCAACGATCAAGGCGAGTTACATGATCCCCCATGTTGTGCAAAAAAGCGGT
TAGCTCCTTCGGTCCTCCGATCGTTGTCAGAAGTAAGTTGGCCGCAGTGTTATCACTCATGGTTATGGCA
GCACTGCATAATTCTCTTACTGTCATGCCATCCGTAAGATGCTTTTCTGTGACTGGTGAGTACTCAACCA
AGTCATTCTGAGAATAGTGTATGCGGCGACCGAGTTGCTCTTGCCCGGCGTCAATACGGGATAATACCGC
GCCACATAGCAGAACTTTAAAAGTGCTCATCATTGGAAAACGTTCTTCGGGGCGAAAACTCTCAAGGATC
TTACCGCTGTTGAGATCCAGTTCGATGTAACCCACTCGTGCACCCAACTGATCTTCAGCATCTTTTACTT
TCACCAGCGTTTCTGGGTGAGCAAAAACAGGAAGGCAAAATGCCGCAAAAAAGGGAATAAGGGCGACACG
GAAATGTTGAATACTCATACTCTTCCTTTTTCAATATTATTGAAGCATTTATCAGGGTTATTGTCTCATG
AGCGGATACATATTTGAATGTATTTAGAAAAATAAACAAATAGGGGTTCCGCGCACATTTCCCCGAAAAG
TGCCACCTG
Features (pLannotate 1.2.2; 27 found; start..end, strand, type, name):
      5..384     +  enhancer       CMV enhancer: human cytomegalovirus immediate early enhancer
    386..513     +  promoter       chicken β-actin promoter (fragment): contains a 21-bp deletion relative to the standard chicken β-actin promoter
    542..699     +  promoter       chicken β-actin promoter (fragment): contains a 21-bp deletion relative to the standard chicken β-actin promoter
    700..1716    +  intron         chimeric intron: chimera between introns from chicken β-actin and rabbit β-globin
   2671..2730    +  CDS            KCNJ2 (fragment): KCNJ2_HUMAN - Also known as IRK1. Experimental evidence at protein level: Swiss-Prot protein existence level 1. Probably participates in establishing action potential waveform and excitability of neuronal and muscle tissues. Inward rectifier potassium channels are characterized by a greater tendency to allow potassium to flow into the cell rather than out of it. Their voltage dependence is regulated by the concentration of extracellular potassium; as external potassium is raised, the voltage range of the channel opening shifts to more positive voltages. The inward rectification is mainly due t
   2740..3447    +  CDS            mRuby3: mRuby3 is a basic (constitutively fluorescent) red fluorescent protein published in 2016, derived from Entacmaea quadricolor. It has low acid sensitivity.
   3454..3765    +  CDS            Atp4b (fragment): ATP4B_MOUSE - Experimental evidence at protein level: Swiss-Prot protein existence level 1. The beta subunit of the gastric H(+)/K(+) ATPase pump which transports H(+) ions in exchange for K(+) ions across the apical membrane of parietal cells. Plays a structural and regulatory role in the assembly and membrane targeting of a functionally active pump (By similarity). Within a transport cycle, the transfer of a H(+) ion across the membrane is coupled to ATP hydrolysis and is associated with a transient phosphorylation of the alpha subunit that shifts the pump conformation from inward-facing (E1
   3808..4851    +  CDS            Chrimson: red light-drivable channelrhodopsin from Chlamydomonas noctigama (Klapoetke et al., 2014)
   4858..5052    +  CDS            Kcnb1 (fragment): KCNB1_RAT - Experimental evidence at protein level: Swiss-Prot protein existence level 1. Voltage-gated potassium channel that mediates transmembrane potassium transport in excitable membranes, primarily in the brain, but also in the pancreas and cardiovascular system. Contributes to the regulation of the action potential (AP) repolarization, duration and frequency of repetitive AP firing in neurons, muscle cells and endocrine cells and plays a role in homeostatic attenuation of electrical excitability throughout the brain (PubMed:10024359, PubMed:10618149, PubMed:12451110, PubMed:17379638, Pu
   5075..5207    +  intron         chimeric intron: chimera between introns from human β-globin and immunoglobulin heavy chain genes
   5216..5804    +  misc_feature   WPRE: woodchuck hepatitis virus posttranscriptional regulatory element
   5808..5824    +  misc_feature   MCS (fragment): pUC18/19 multiple cloning site
   5837..5948    +  polyA_signal   bGH poly(A) signal: bovine growth hormone polyadenylation signal
   6044..6062    -  promoter       T3 promoter: promoter for bacteriophage T3 RNA polymerase
   6121..6195    +  CDS            HBB (fragment): HBB_PONPY - Experimental evidence at transcript level: Swiss-Prot protein existence level 2. Involved in oxygen transport from the lung to the various peripheral tissues. From Pongo pygmaeus (Bornean orangutan).
   6266..6321    +  polyA_signal   β-globin poly(A) signal: rabbit β-globin polyadenylation signal (Gil and Proudfoot, 1987)
   6706..6722    -  protein_bind   lac operator: The lac repressor binds to the lac operator to inhibit transcription in E. coli. This inhibition can be relieved by adding lactose or isopropyl-β-D-thiogalactopyranoside (IPTG). lac repressor encoded by lacI
   6730..6760    -  promoter       lac promoter: promoter for the E. coli lac operon
   6775..6796    -  protein_bind   CAP binding site: CAP binding activates transcription in the presence of cAMP. E. coli catabolite activator protein
   6809..6848    -  CDS            lacI (fragment): lac repressor; lacI; The lac repressor binds to the lac operator to inhibit transcription in E. coli. This inhibition can be relieved by adding lactose or isopropyl-β-D-thiogalactopyranoside (IPTG).
   6855..6877    +  promoter       SV40 promoter (fragment): SV40 enhancer and early promoter
   6901..7036    +  rep_origin     SV40 ori: SV40 origin of replication
   7056..7190    +  polyA_signal   SV40 poly(A) signal: SV40 polyadenylation signal
   7192..7246    -  CDS            lacI (fragment): lac repressor; lacI; The lac repressor binds to the lac operator to inhibit transcription in E. coli. This inhibition can be relieved by adding lactose or isopropyl-β-D-thiogalactopyranoside (IPTG).
   7429..8017    -  rep_origin     ori: high-copy-number ColE1/pMB1/pBR322/pUC origin of replication
   8188..9048    -  CDS            AmpR: β-lactamase; bla; confers resistance to ampicillin, carbenicillin, and related antibiotics
   9049..9153    -  promoter       AmpR promoter: bla
