[The description below was written by a language model from this plasmid's Addgene catalogue record and pLannotate feature annotations shown in this document.]
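Description:
pCAG-BiPOLES-mRuby3 is a mammalian expression plasmid built on the pCAGGS backbone that carries a bidirectional optogenetic actuator, described as allowing blue-light inhibition and red-light excitation of the same neurons. It is propagated in E. coli through a high-copy ColE1/pUC-type origin and selected with ampicillin via the β-lactamase gene and its native promoter. The backbone also retains an SV40 origin with an SV40 poly(A) signal, and remnants of lac regulatory sequence.

Expression is driven by the CAG arrangement: the CMV immediate-early enhancer, the chicken β-actin promoter (annotated in two fragments), and the chicken β-actin/rabbit β-globin chimeric intron, which together give strong, broadly active transcription. The annotated part of the open reading frame begins with a short Kir2.1 (KCNJ2) fragment, a motif commonly used as a membrane trafficking signal. It is followed by mRuby3 as the red fluorescent reporter, a fragment of the gastric H+/K+ ATPase β subunit (Atp4b), the red-light-driven channelrhodopsin Chrimson, and a C-terminal Kv2.1 (Kcnb1) fragment of the kind used to concentrate opsins at the soma. The Atp4b segment presumably acts as a transmembrane linker between the two halves of the fusion. The roughly 950-nt stretch between the intron and the KCNJ2 fragment is not annotated. It presumably encodes the blue-light-sensitive inhibitory component implied by the stated purpose, but the feature table does not identify it.

Downstream lie a second small chimeric intron, a WPRE to enhance transcript stability and expression, and bGH and rabbit β-globin polyadenylation signals. As a non-viral plasmid, it suits transfection or electroporation for dual-colour control of neuronal activity, with mRuby3 fluorescence marking expressing cells.
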