Addgene plasmid #227780: pCAG-BiPOLES-mRuby3
Purpose: Optogenetic tool for blue-light inhibition and red-light excitation of neurons fused to mRuby3
Depositing lab: Hillel Adesnik. Depositing organization: University of California, Berkeley.
Backbone
  Vector backbone: pCAGGS
  Vector type: Mammalian Expression
Growth in bacteria
  Bacterial resistance: Ampicillin, 100 μg/mL
  Growth temperature: 37°C
  Growth strain: DH5alpha
  Copy number: Unknown
Gene/Insert
  Gene/Insert name: BiPOLES-mRuby3
Terms and licenses: Academic/Nonprofit Terms; Industry Terms: Not Available to Industry
How to cite: pCAG-BiPOLES-mRuby3 was a gift from Hillel Adesnik (Addgene plasmid # 227780 ; http://n2t.net/addgene:227780 ; RRID:Addgene_227780)
